>Addgene plasmid #71763 | pUC 3GLA UAS HAi | depositor full sequence | sequence record 135059 | pUC 3GLA UAS HAi sequence 4341 bps
TGCCCGCCGTGACCGTCGAGAACCCGCTGACGCTGCCCCGCGTATCCGCACCCGCCGACGCCGTCGCACG
TCCCGTGCTCACCGTGACCACCGCGCCCAGCGGTTTCGAGGGCGAGGGCTTCCCGGTGCGCCGCGCGTTC
GCCGGGATCAACTACCGCCACCTCGACCCGTTCATCATGATGGACCAGATGGGTGAGGTGGAGTACGCGC
CCGGGGAGCCCAAGGGCACGCCCTGGCACCCGCACCGCGGCTTCGAGACCTGACCTACATCGTACCGGCT
TGACGACCTTGGAGCGACTGTCGTTAGTTCCGCGCGATTCGGTGCGGTATTTCACACCGCATATGGTGCA
CTCTCAGTACAATCTGCTCTGATGCCGCATAGTTAAGCCAGCCCCGACACCCGCCAACACCCGCTGACGC
GCCCTGACGGGCTTGTCTGCTCCCGGCATCCGCTTACAGACAAGCTGTGACCGTCTCCGGGAGCTGCATG
TGTCAGAGGTTTTCACCGTCATCACCGAAACGCGCGAGACGAAAGGGCCTCGTGATACGCCTATTTTTAT
AGGTTAATGTCATGATAATAATGGTTTCTTAGACGTCAGGTGGCACTTTTCGGGGAAATGTGCGCGGAAC
CCCTATTTGTTTATTTTTCTAAATACATTCAAATATGTATCCGCTCATGAGACAATAACCCTGATAAATG
CTTCAATAATATTGAAAAAGGAAGAGTATGAGTATTCAACATTTCCGTGTCGCCCTTATTCCCTTTTTTG
CGGCATTTTGCCTTCCTGTTTTTGCTCACCCAGAAACGCTGGTGAAAGTAAAAGATGCTGAAGATCAGTT
GGGTGCACGAGTGGGTTACATCGAACTGGATCTCAACAGCGGTAAGATCCTTGAGAGTTTTCGCCCCGAA
GAACGTTTTCCAATGATGAGCACTTTTAAAGTTCTGCTATGTGGCGCGGTATTATCCCGTGTTGACGCCG
GGCAAGAGCAACTCGGTCGCCGCATACACTATTCTCAGAATGACTTGGTTGAGTACTCACCAGTCACAGA
AAAGCATCTTACGGATGGCATGACAGTAAGAGAATTATGCAGTGCTGCCATAACCATGAGTGATAACACT
GCGGCCAACTTACTTCTGACAACGATCGGAGGACCGAAGGAGCTAACCGCTTTTTTGCACAACATGGGGG
ATCATGTAACTCGCCTTGATCGTTGGGAACCGGAGCTGAATGAAGCCATACCAAACGACGAGCGTGACAC
CACGATGCCTGTAGCAATGGCAACAACGTTGCGCAAACTATTAACTGGCGAACTACTTACTCTAGCTTCC
CGGCAACAATTAATAGACTGGATGGAGGCGGATAAAGTTGCAGGACCACTTCTGCGCTCGGCCCTTCCGG
CTGGCTGGTTTATTGCTGATAAATCTGGAGCCGGTGAGCGTGGGTCTCGCGGTATCATTGCAGCACTGGG
GCCAGATGGTAAGCCCTCCCGTATCGTAGTTATCTACACGACGGGGAGTCAGGCAACTATGGATGAACGA
AATAGACAGATCGCTGAGATAGGTGCCTCACTGATTAAGCATTGGTAACTGTCAGACCAAGTTTACTCAT
ATATACTTTAGATTGATTTAAAACTTCATTTTTAATTTAAAAGGATCTAGGTGAAGATCCTTTTTGATAA
TCTCATGACCAAAATCCCTTAACGTGAGTTTTCGTTCCACTGAGCGTCAGACCCCGTAGAAAAGATCAAA
GGATCTTCTTGAGATCCTTTTTTTCTGCGCGTAATCTGCTGCTTGCAAACAAAAAAACCACCGCTACCAG
CGGTGGTTTGTTTGCCGGATCAAGAGCTACCAACTCTTTTTCCGAAGGTAACTGGCTTCAGCAGAGCGCA
GATACCAAATACTGTCCTTCTAGTGTAGCCGTAGTTAGGCCACCACTTCAAGAACTCTGTAGCACCGCCT
ACATACCTCGCTCTGCTAATCCTGTTACCAGTGGCTGCTGCCAGTGGCGATAAGTCGTGTCTTACCGGGT
TGGACTCAAGACGATAGTTACCGGATAAGGCGCAGCGGTCGGGCTGAACGGGGGGTTCGTGCACACAGCC
CAGCTTGGAGCGAACGACCTACACCGAACTGAGATACCTACAGCGTGAGCATTGAGAAAGCGCCACGCTT
CCCGAAGGGAGAAAGGCGGACAGGTATCCGGTAAGCGGCAGGGTCGGAACAGGAGAGCGCACGAGGGAGC
TTCCAGGGGGAAACGCCTGGTATCTTTATAGTCCTGTCGGGTTTCGCCACCTCTGACTTGAGCGTCGATT
TTTGTGATGCTCGTCAGGGGGGCGGAGCCTATGGAAAAACGCCTTCTTCTTGAACTCGAATTGAGGCGCG
CCCGAAGTTATCTAGTAGCAGGTCGGAGTACTGTCCTCCGAGCGGAGTACTGTCCTCCGAGCGGAGTACT
GTCCTCCGAGCGGAGTACTGTCCTCCGAGCGGAGTACTGTCCTCCGAGCGGAGTACTGTCCTCCGAGCGG
AGACTCTAGCGAGCGCCGGAGTATAAATAGAGGCGCTTCGTCTACGGAGCGACAATTCAATTCAAACAAG
CAAAGTGAACACGTCGCTAAGCGAAAGCTAAGCAAATAAACAAGCGCAGCTGAACAAGCTAAACAATCTG
CAGTAAAGTGCAAGTTAAAGTGAATCAATTAAAAGTAACCAGCAACCAAGTAAATCAACTGCAACTACTG
AAATCTGCCAAGAAGTAATTATTGAATACAAGAAGAGAACTCTGAATAGGGAATTGGGAATTCGAGATCT
AAAGAGCCTGCTAAAGCAAAAAAGAAGTCACCATGTCGACCGGCTCGAGCTACCCCTACGACGTGCCCGA
CTACGCAGCTGGTAGCTACCCCTACGACGTGCCCGACTACGCATCGCTAGCTAGATATCGCGGTACCTGT
CTAGACCTGCAGGATGCGGCCGCACACTAGTAGGCCTGTAGAGTTTCCCATTTAATAATTCATATTATCT
CGAATCTAGTCAATTACGGCTTTCCTCAAATAGAAAAATAAAAAAAATGAAAAAATGCACTTGCCATTTA
AACTTAGACGCGATAACGTTCAATTCGAGTTCAAGAAGAAGGCGTTTTTCCATAGGCTCCGCCCCTAGAT
AACTTCGTATAATGTATGCTATACGAAGTTATCATGCCGGGGATCTAATTCAATTAGAGACTAATTCAAT
TAGAGCTAATTCAATTAGGATCCAAGCTTATCGATTTCGAACCCTCGACCGCCGGAGTATAAATAGAGGC
GCTTCGTCTACGGAGCGACAATTCAATTCAAACAAGCAAAGTGAACACGTCGCTAAGCGAAAGCTAAGCA
AATAAACAAGCGCAGCTGAACAAGCTAAACAATCGGGCGGCCGTACTAGAGCCGGTCGCCACCATGGTGT
CGAGCGCAAGCAAGGGCGAGGAGCTGTTCACCGGGGTGGTGCCCATCCTGGTCGAGCTGGACGGCGACGT
AAACGGCCACAAGTTCAGCGTGTCCGGCGAGGGCGAGGGCGATGCCACCTACGGCAAGCTGACCCTGAAG
TTCATCTGCACCACCGGCAAGCTGCCCGTGCCCTGGCCCACCCTCGTGACCACCCTGACCTACGGCGTGC
AGTGCTTCAGCCGCTACCCCGACCACATGAAGCAGCACGACTTCTTCAAGTCCGCCATGCCCGAAGGCTA
CGTCCAGGAGCGCACCATCTTCTTCAAGGACGACGGCAACTACAAGACCCGCGCCGAGGTGAAGTTCGAG
GGCGACACCCTGGTGAACCGCATCGAGCTGAAGGGCATCGACTTCAAGGAGGACGGCAACATCCTGGGGC
ACAAGCTGGAGTACAACTACAACAGCCACAACGTCTATATCATGGCCGACAAGCAGAAGAACGGCATCAA
GGTGAACTTCAAGATCCGCCACAACATCGAGGACGGCAGCGTGCAGCTCGCCGACCACTACCAGCAGAAC
ACCCCCATCGGCGACGGCCCCGTGCTGCTGCCCGACAACCACTACCTGAGCACCCAGTCCGCCCTGAGCA
AAGACCCCAACGAGAAGCGCGATCACATGGTCCTGCTGGAGTTCGTGACCGCCGCCGGGATCACTCTCGG
CATGGACGAGCTGTACAAGTACTCAGATCTTGCAAGCTTGTAGAGTTTCCCATTTAATAATTCATATTAT
CTCGAATCTAGTCAATTACGGCTTTCCTCAAATAGAAAAATAAAAAAAATGAAAAAATGCACTTGCCATT
TAAACTTAGACGCGATAAGCTTGATATAACTTCGTATAATGTATGCTATACGAAGTTATACGCGTACTAG
A
Features (pLannotate 1.2.2; 14 found; start..end, strand, type, name):
    188..257     -  protein_bind   attB: attB site for the φC31 integrase (Groth et al., 2000) phage φC31 integrase
    322..391     -  misc_feature   bom (fragment): basis of mobility region from pBR322
    493..528     -  CDS            rop (fragment): Rop protein, which maintains plasmids at low copy number; rop
    623..727     +  promoter       AmpR promoter: bla
    728..1588    +  CDS            AmpR: β-lactamase; bla; confers resistance to ampicillin, carbenicillin, and related antibiotics
   1759..2347    +  rep_origin     ori: high-copy-number ColE1/pMB1/pBR322/pUC origin of replication
   2404..2498    +  protein_bind   5X UAS: five tandem copies of the "ScaI site" 17-mer CGGAGTACTGTCCTCCG, an upstream activating sequence (UAS) that efficiently binds yeast Gal4 (Webster et al., 1988; Pfeiffer et al., 2010) GAL4
   2499..2522    +  protein_bind   5X UAS (fragment): five tandem copies of the "ScaI site" 17-mer CGGAGTACTGTCCTCCG, an upstream activating sequence (UAS) that efficiently binds yeast Gal4 (Webster et al., 1988; Pfeiffer et al., 2010) GAL4
   2536..2774    +  promoter       hsp70 promoter: Drosophila melanogaster hsp70Bb promoter
   3118..3145    -  rep_origin     ColA ori (fragment): Plasmids containing the ColA origin of replication can be propagated in E. coli cells that contain additional plasmids with compatible origins.
   3149..3182    -  protein_bind   loxP: Cre-mediated recombination occurs in the 8-bp core sequence (GCATACAT). Cre recombinase
   3272..3394    +  promoter       hsp70 promoter (fragment): Drosophila melanogaster hsp70Bb promoter
   3439..4151    +  CDS            EGFP (fragment): the original enhanced GFP (Yang et al., 1996) mammalian codon-optimized
   4296..4329    -  protein_bind   loxP: Cre-mediated recombination occurs in the 8-bp core sequence (GCATACAT). Cre recombinase
