[The description below was written by a language model from this plasmid's Addgene catalogue record and pLannotate feature annotations shown in this document.]
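Description:
pUC 3GLA UAS HAi is a small (about 4.3 kb) empty-backbone plasmid for building Drosophila transgenes by gap-repair recombineering, catalogued as an insect expression vector. The record lists the backbone as unknown, although the name and annotated parts point to a pUC-type plasmid. It is propagated in E. coli through a high-copy ColE1/pUC origin and selected with ampicillin via the bla gene and its promoter. Short remnants of the pBR322 bom and rop regions are also annotated, along with a very short match to a ColA origin that is probably incidental.

The functional elements serve fly transgenesis and Gal4-controlled expression. A φC31 attB site allows integrase-mediated, site-specific insertion into attP landing sites in the fly genome. Five tandem UAS repeats sit directly upstream of a Drosophila hsp70 promoter, so a sequence cloned or recombineered downstream would be expressed only in the presence of Gal4. The catalogue entry states that an HA tag is present, but it is not annotated in the feature table, so its position relative to the cloning region cannot be given. Further downstream, two loxP sites flank a cassette containing an hsp70 promoter fragment and an EGFP coding sequence. This cassette presumably acts as a visible transformation marker, and the flanking loxP sites would allow its excision by Cre recombinase after transgenic lines are established. The regulatory elements that drive tissue-specific GFP expression are not annotated.

The associated work used such plasmid-based recombineered transgenes to study alternative splicing of Dscam exon 4. The depositor notes a few sequence differences from the corresponding GenBank entry, stated not to affect function.
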