Addgene plasmid #71763: pUC 3GLA UAS HAi
Purpose: (Empty Backbone) gap-repair recombineering for Drosophila transgenesis, contains loxP cassette with GFP, Amp resistant, with 5xUAS and HA tag
Depositing lab: Matthias Soller. Depositing organization: University of Birmingham. Publication: Plasmid-based gap-repair recombineered transgenes reveal a central role for introns in mutually exclusive alternative splicing in Down Syndrome Cell Adhesion Molecule exon 4. Haussmann IU, Ustaoglu P, Brauer U, Hemani Y, Dix TC, Soller M. Nucleic Acids Res. 2018 Dec 12. pii: 5239037. doi: 10.1093/nar/gky1254. PubMed 30541104.
Backbone
  Vector backbone: unknown
  Vector type: Insect Expression
Growth in bacteria
  Bacterial resistance: Ampicillin, 100 μg/mL
  Growth temperature: 37°C
  Growth strain: DH5alpha
  Copy number: Unknown
Gene/Insert
  Cloning method: Restriction Enzyme
  Sequencing primers: 5′ pBR322ori-F (GGGAAACGCCTGGTATCTTT); 3′ hsp70-R2 (CGACGTGTTCACTTTGCTTG)
Terms and licenses: Academic/Nonprofit Terms; Industry Terms: Not Available to Industry
Depositor comments: Please note that the full plasmid sequence contains a few differences compared to GenBank ID: KM253740. These differences do not affect the function of the plasmid.
How to cite: pUC 3GLA UAS HAi was a gift from Matthias Soller (Addgene plasmid # 71763 ; http://n2t.net/addgene:71763 ; RRID:Addgene_71763)
