>Addgene plasmid #71763 | pUC 3GLA UAS HAi | addgene partial sequence | sequence record 132567 | pBR322ori-F 5'-GGGAAACGCCTGGTATCTTT-3'
GCCACCTCTGACTTGAGCGTCGATTTTTGTGATGCTCGTCAGGGGGGCGGAGCCTATGGAAAAACGCCTT
CTTCTTGAACTCGAATTGAGGCGCGCCCGAAGTTATCTAGTAGCAGGTCGGAGTACTGTCCTCCGAGCGG
AGTACTGTCCTCCGAGCGGAGTACTGTCCTCCGAGCGGAGTACTGTCCTCCGAGCGGAGTACTGTCCTCC
GAGCGGAGTACTGTCCTCCGAGCGGAGACTCTAGCGAGCGCCGGAGTATAAATAGAGGCGCTTCGTCTAC
GGAGCGACAATTCAATTCAAACAAGCAAAGTGAACACGTCGCTAAGCGAAAGCTAAGCAAATAAACAAGC
GCAGCTGAACAAGCTAAACAATCTGCAGTAAAGTGCAAGTTAAAGTGAATCAATTAAAAGTAACCAGCAA
CCAAGTAAATCAACTGCAACTACTGAAATCTGCCAAGAAGTAATTATTGAATACAAGAAGAGAACTCTGA
ATAGGGAATTGGGAATTCGAGATCTAAAGAGCCTGCTAAAGCAAAAAAGAAGTCACCATGTCGACCGGCT
CGAGCTACCCCTACGACGTGCCCGACTACGCAGCTGGTAGCTACCCCTACGACGTGCCCGACTACGCATC
GCTAGCTAGATATCGCGGTACCTGTCTAGACCTGCAGGATGCGGCCGCACACTAGTAGGCCTGTAGAGTT
TCCCATTTAATAATTCATATTATCTCGAATCTAGTCAATTACGGCTTTCCTCAAATAGAAAAATAAAAAA
AATGAAAAAATGCACTTGCCATTTAAACTTAGACGCGATAACGTTCAATTCGAGTTCAAGAAGAAGGCGT
TTTTCCATAGGCTCCGCCCCTAGATAACTTCGTATAATGTATGCTATACGAAGTTATCATGCCGGGGATC
TAATTCAATTAGAGACTAATTCAATTAGAGCTAATTCAATTAGGATCCAAGCTTATCGATTTCGAACCCT
CGACCGCCGGAGTATAAATAGAGGCGCTTCGTCTACGGAGCGACAATTCAATTCAAACAAGCAAAGTGAA
CACGTCGCTAAGCGAAAGCTAAGCAAATAAACAAGCGC
