>Addgene plasmid #71763 | pUC 3GLA UAS HAi | addgene partial sequence | sequence record 132568 | MKQQH-GFP-ROMK 5'-GAA GCA GCA CGA CTT CTT CA-3'
CGTCCAGGAGCGCACCATCTTCTTCAAGGACGACGGCAACTACAAGACCCGCGCCGAGGTGAAGTTCGAG
GGCGACACCCTGGTGAACCGCATCGAGCTGAAGGGCATCGACTTCAAGGAGGACGGCAACATCCTGGGGC
ACAAGCTGGAGTACAACTACAACAGCCACAACGTCTATATCATGGCCGACAAGCAGAAGAACGGCATCAA
GGTGAACTTCAAGATCCGCCACAACATCGAGGACGGCAGCGTGCAGCTCGCCGACCACTACCAGCAGAAC
ACCCCCATCGGCGACGGCCCCGTGCTGCTGCCCGACAACCACTACCTGAGCACCCAGTCCGCCCTGAGCA
AAGACCCCAACGAGAAGCGCGATCACATGGTCCTGCTGGAGTTCGTGACCGCCGCCGGGATCACTCTCGG
CATGGACGAGCTGTACAAGTACTCAGATCTTGCAAGCTTGTAGAGTTTCCCATTTAATAATTCATATTAT
CTCGAATCTAGTCAATTACGGCTTTCCTCAAATAGAAAAATAAAAAAAATGAAAAAATGCACTTGCCATT
TAAACTTAGACGCGATAAGCTTGATATAACTTCGTATAATGTATGCTATACGAAGTTATACGCGTACTAG
ATGCCCGCCGTGACCGTCGAGAACCCGCTGACGCTGCCCCGCGTATCCGCACCCGCCGACGCCGTCGCAC
GTCCCGTGCTCACCGTGACCACCGCGCCCAGCGGTTTCGAGGGCGAGGGCTTCCCGGTGCGCCGCGCGTT
CGCCGGGATCAACTACCGCCACCTCGACCCGTTCATCATGATGGACCAGATGGGTGAGGTGGAGTACGCG
CCCGGGGAGCCCAAGGGCACGCCCTGGCACCCGCACCGCGGCTTCGAGACCTGACCTACATCGTACCGGC
TTGACGACCTTGGAGCGACTGTCGTTAGTTCCGCGCGATTCGGTGCGGTATTTCACACCGCATATGGTGC
ACTCTCAGTACAATCTGCTCTGATGCCGCATAGTTAAGCCAGCCCCGACACCCGC
